>Addgene plasmid #159568 | R701-X20-566: His6-MBP-tev-Avi-Hs.KRAS4b(2-188) G12C | addgene full sequence | sequence record 313185 | Addgene NGS Result
TTAATACGACTCACTATAGGGGAATTGTGAGCGGATAACAATTCCCCTCTAGAAATAATTTTGTTTAACT
TTAAGAAGGAGATATACATATGAGATCCCATCACCATCACCATCACGGCAAAATCGAAGAAGGTAAACTG
GTAATCTGGATTAACGGCGATAAAGGCTATAACGGTCTCGCTGAAGTCGGTAAGAAATTCGAGAAAGATA
CCGGAATTAAAGTCACCGTTGAGCATCCGGATAAACTGGAAGAGAAATTCCCACAGGTTGCGGCAACTGG
CGATGGCCCTGACATTATCTTCTGGGCACACGACCGCTTTGGTGGCTACGCTCAATCTGGCCTGTTGGCT
GAAATCACCCCGGACAAAGCGTTCCAGGACAAGCTGTATCCGTTTACCTGGGATGCCGTACGTTACAACG
GCAAGCTGATTGCTTACCCGATCGCTGTTGAAGCGTTATCGCTGATTTATAACAAAGATCTGCTGCCGAA
CCCGCCAAAAACCTGGGAAGAGATCCCGGCGCTGGATAAAGAACTGAAAGCGAAAGGTAAGAGCGCGCTG
ATGTTCAACCTGCAAGAACCGTACTTCACCTGGCCGCTGATTGCTGCTGACGGGGGTTATGCGTTCAAGT
ATGAAAACGGCAAGTACGACATTAAAGACGTGGGCGTGGATAACGCTGGCGCGAAAGCGGGTCTGACCTT
CCTGGTTGACCTGATTAAAAACAAACACATGAATGCAGACACCGATTACTCCATCGCAGAAGCTGCCTTT
AATAAAGGCGAAACAGCGATGACCATCAACGGCCCGTGGGCATGGTCCAACATCGACACCAGCAAAGTGA
ATTATGGTGTAACGGTACTGCCGACCTTCAAGGGTCAACCATCCAAACCGTTCGTTGGCGTGCTGAGCGC
AGGTATTAACGCCGCCAGTCCGAACAAAGAGCTGGCAAAAGAGTTCCTCGAAAACTATCTGCTGACTGAT
GAAGGTCTGGAAGCGGTTAATAAAGACAAACCGCTGGGTGCCGTAGCGCTGAAGTCTTACGAGGAAGAGT
TGGCGAAAGATCCACGTATTGCCGCCACCATGGAAAACGCCCAGAAAGGTGAAATCATGCCGAACATCCC
GCAGATGTCCGCTTTCTGGTATGCCGTGCGTACTGCGGTGATCAACGCCGCCAGCGGTCGTCAGACTGTC
GATGAAGCCCTGAAAGACGCGCAGACTAATTCGGGATCTGATATCACAAGTTTGTACAAAAAAGTTGGCG
AAAACCTGTACTTCCAAGGCCTGAACGACATCTTCGAGGCTCAGAAAATCGAATGGCACGAAGGCACTGA
ATATAAACTTGTGGTAGTTGGAGCTTGTGGCGTAGGCAAGAGTGCCTTGACGATACAGCTAATTCAGAAT
CATTTTGTGGACGAATATGATCCAACAATAGAGGATTCCTACAGGAAGCAAGTAGTAATTGATGGAGAAA
CCTGTCTCTTGGATATTCTCGACACAGCAGGTCAAGAGGAGTACAGTGCAATGAGGGACCAGTACATGAG
GACTGGGGAGGGCTTTCTTTGTGTATTTGCCATAAATAATACTAAATCATTTGAAGATATTCACCATTAT
AGAGAACAAATTAAAAGAGTTAAGGACTCTGAAGATGTACCTATGGTCCTAGTAGGAAATAAATGTGATT
TGCCTTCTAGAACAGTAGACACAAAACAGGCTCAGGACTTAGCAAGAAGTTATGGAATTCCTTTTATTGA
AACATCAGCAAAGACAAGACAGGGTGTTGATGATGCCTTCTATACATTAGTTCGAGAAATTCGAAAACAT
AAAGAAAAGATGAGCAAAGATGGTAAAAAGAAGAAAAAGAAGTCAAAGACAAAGTGTGTAATTATGTAAT
CAACTTTCTTGTACAAAGTGGTGATATCGCTAGCTAGATAGCTAGAAGCTTGCGGCCGCACAGCTGTATA
CACGTGCAAGCCAGCCAGAACTCGCTCCTGAAGACCCAGAGGATCTCGAGCACCACCACCACCACCACTA
ATGTTAATTAAGTTGGGCGTTCCTAGGCTGATAAAACAGAATTTGCCTGGCGGCAGTAGCGCGGTGGTCC
CACCTGACCCCATGCCGAACTCAGAAGTGAAACGCCGTAGCGCCGATGGTAGTGTGGGGTCTCCCCATGC
GAGAGTAGGGAACTGCCAGGCATCAAATAAAACGAAAGGCTCAGTCGAAAGACTGGGCCTTTCGTTTTAT
CTGTTGTTTGTCGGTGAACGCTCTCCTGAGTAGGACAAATCCGCCGGGAGCGGATTTGAACGTTGCGAAG
CAACGGCCCGGAGGGTGGCGGGCAGGACGCCCGCCATAAACTGCCAGGCATCAAATTAAGCAGAAGGCCA
TCCTGACGGATGGCCTTTTTGCGTTTCTACAAACTCTTTTGTTTATTTTTCTAAATACATTCAAATATGT
ATCCGCTGAGCAATAACTAGCATAACCCCTTGGGGCCTCTAAACGGGTCTTGAGGGGTTTTTTGCTGAAA
GGAGGAACTATATCCGGATTGGCGAATGGG
[124 nt withheld, positions 2551-2674]
C
[91 nt withheld, positions 2676-2766]
A
[49 nt withheld, positions 2768-2816]
CCTTTGACGTTGGAGTCCACGTTCTTT
[37 nt withheld, positions 2844-2880]
ACCCTATCTCGGTCTATTCTTTTGATTTATAAGGGATTTTGCCGATTTCGGCCTATTGGTTAAAAAATGA
GCTGATTTAACAAAAATTTAACGCGAATTTTAACAAAATATTAACGTTTACAATTTCTGGCGGCACGATG
GCATGAGATTATCAAAAAGGATCTTCACCTAGATCCTTTTAAATTAAAAATGAAGTTTTAAATCAATCTA
AAGTATATATGAGTAAACTTGGTCTGACAGTTACCAATGCTTAATCAGTGAGGCACCTATCTCAGCGATC
TGTCTATTTCGTTCATCCATAGTTGCCTGACTCCCCGTCGTGTAGATAACTACGATACGGGAGGGCTTAC
CATCTGGCCCCAGTGCTGCAATGATACCGCGAGACCCACGCTCACCGGCTCCAGATTTATCAGCAATAAA
CCAGCCAGCCGGAAGGGCCGAGCGCAGAAGTGGTCCTGCAACTTTATCCGCCTCCATCCAGTCTATTAAT
TGTTGCCGGGAAGCTAGAGTAAGTAGTTCGCCAGTTAATAGTTTGCGCAACGTTGTTGCCATTGCTACAG
GCATCGTGGTGTCACGCTCGTCGTTTGGTATGGCTTCATTCAGCTCCGGTTCCCAACGATCAAGGCGAGT
TACATGATCCCCCATGTTGTGCAAAAAAGCGGTTAGCTCCTTCGGTCCTCCGATCGTTGTCAGAAGTAAG
TTGGCCGCAGTGTTATCACTCATGGTTATGGCAGCACTGCATAATTCTCTTACTGTCATGCCATCCGTAA
GATGCTTTTCTGTGACTGGTGAGTACTCAACCAAGTCATTCTGAGAATAGTGTATGCGGCGACCGAGTTG
CTCTTGCCCGGCGTCAATACGGGATAATACCGCGCCACATAGCAGAACTTTAAAAGTGCTCATCATTGGA
AAACGTTCTTCGGGGCGAAAACTCTCAAGGATCTTACCGCTGTTGAGATCCAGTTCGATGTAACCCACTC
GTGCACCCAACTGATCTTCAGCATCTTTTACTTTCACCAGCGTTTCTGGGTGAGCAAAAACAGGAAGGCA
AAATGCCGCAAAAAAGGGAATAAGGGCGACACGGAAATGTTGAATACTCATACTCTTCCTTTTTCAATCA
TGATTGAAGCATTTATCAGGGTTATTGTCTCATGAGCGGATACATATTTGAATGTATTTAGAAAAATAAA
CAAATAGGTCATGACCAAAATCCCTTAACGTGAGTTTTCGTTCCACTGAGCGTCAGACCCCGTAGAAAAG
ATCAAAGGATCTTCTTGAGATCCTTTTTTTCTGCGCGTAATCTGCTGCTTGCAAACAAAAAAACCACCGC
TACCAGCGGTGGTTTGTTTGCCGGATCAAGAGCTACCAACTCTTTTTCCGAAGGTAACTGGCTTCAGCAG
AGCGCAGATACCAAATACTGTCCTTCTAGTGTAGCCGTAGTTAGGCCACCACTTCAAGAACTCTGTAGCA
CCGCCTACATACCTCGCTCTGCTAATCCTGTTACCAGTGGCTGCTGCCAGTGGCGATAAGTCGTGTCTTA
CCGGGTTGGACTCAAGACGATAGTTACCGGATAAGGCGCAGCGGTCGGGCTGAACGGGGGGTTCGTGCAC
ACAGCCCAGCTTGGAGCGAACGACCTACACCGAACTGAGATACCTACAGCGTGAGCTATGAGAAAGCGCC
ACGCTTCCCGAAGGGAGAAAGGCGGACAGGTATCCGGTAAGCGGCAGGGTCGGAACAGGAGAGCGCACGA
GGGAGCTTCCAGGGGGAAACGCCTGGTATCTTTATAGTCCTGTCGGGTTTCGCCACCTCTGACTTGAGCG
TCGATTTTTGTGATGCTCGTCAGGGGGGCGGAGCCTATGGAAAAACGCCAGCAACGCGGCCTTTTTACGG
TTCCTGGCCTTTTGCTGGCCTTTTGCTCACATGTTCTTTCCTGCGTTATCCCCTGATTCTGTGGATAACC
GTATTACCGCCTTTGAGTGAGCTGATACCGCTCGCCGCAGCCGAACGACCGAGCGCAGCGAGTCAGTGAG
CGAGGAAGCGGAAGAGCGCCTGATGCGGTATTTTCTCCTTACGCATCTGTGCGGTATTTCACACCGCAAT
GGTGCACTCTCAGTACAATCTGCTCTGATGCCGCATAGTTAAGCCAGTATACACTCCGCTATCGCTACGT
GACTGGGTCATGGCTGCGCCCCGACACCCGCCAACACCCGCTGACGCGCCCTGACGGGCTTGTCTGCTCC
CGGCATCCGCTTACAGACAAGCTGTGACCGTCTCCGGGAGCTGCATGTGTCAGAGGTTTTCACCGTCATC
ACCGAAACGCGCGAGGCAGCTGCGGTAAAGCTCATCAGCGTGGTCGTGAAGCGATTCACAGATGTCTGCC
TGTTCATCCGCGTCCAGCTCGTTGAGTTTCTCCAGAAGCGTTAATGTCTGGCTTCTGATAAAGCGGGCCA
TGTTAAGGGCGGTTTTTTCCTGTTTGGTCACTGATGCCTCCGTGTAAGGGGGATTTCTGTTCATGGGGGT
AATGATACCGATGAAACGAGAGAGGATGCTCACGATACGGGTTACTGATGATGAACATGCCCGGTTACTG
GAACGTTGTGAGGGTAAACAACTGGCGGTATGGATGCGGCGGGACCAGAGAAAAATCACTCAGGGTCAAT
GCCAGCGCTTCGTTAATACAGATGTAGGTGTTCCACAGGGTAGCCAGCAGCATCCTGCGATGCAGATCCG
GAACATAATGGTGCAGGGCGCTGACTTCCGCGTTTCCAGACTTTACGAAACACGGAAACCGAAGACCATT
CATGTTGTTGCTCAGGTCGCAGACGTTTTGCAGCAGCAGTCGCTTCACGTTCGCTCGCGTATCGGTGATT
CATTCTGCTAACCAGTAAGGCAACCCCGCCAGCCTAGCCGGGTCCTCAACGACAGGAGCACGATCATGCT
AGTCATGCCCCGCGCCCACCGGAAGGAGCTGACTGGGTTGAAGGCTCTCAAGGGCATCGGTCGAGATCCC
GGTGCCTAATGAGTGAGCTAACTTACATTAATTGCGTTGCGCTCACTGCCCGCTTTCCAGTCGGGAAACC
TGTCGTGCCAGCTGCATTAATGAATCGGCCAACGCGCGGGGAGAGGCGGTTTGCGTATTGGGCGCCAGGG
TGGTTTTTCTTTTCACCAGTGAGACGGGCAACAGCTGATTGCCCTTCACCGCCTGGCCCTGAGAGAGTTG
CAGCAAGCGGTCCACGCTGGTTTGCCCCAGCAGGCGAAAATCCTGTTTGATGGTGGTTAACGGCGGGATA
TAACATGAGCTGTCTTCGGTATCGTCGTATCCCACTACCGAGATGTCCGCACCAACGCGCAGCCCGGACT
CGGTAATGGCGCGCATTGCGCCCAGCGCCATCTGATCGTTGGCAACCAGCATCGCAGTGGGAACGATGCC
CTCATTCAGCATTTGCATGGTTTGTTGAAAACCGGACATGGCACTCCAGTCGCCTTCCCGTTCCGCTATC
GGCTGAATTTGATTGCGAGTGAGATATTTATGCCAGCCAGCCAGACGCAGACGCGCCGAGACAGAACTTA
ATGGGCCCGCTAACAGCGCGATTTGCTGGTGACCCAATGCGACCAGATGCTCCACGCCCAGTCGCGTACC
GTCTTCATGGGAGAAAATAATACTGTTGATGGGTGTCTGGTCAGAGACATCAAGAAATAACGCCGGAACA
TTAGTGCAGGCAGCTTCCACAGCAATGGCATCCTGGTCATCCAGCGGATAGTTAATGATCAGCCCACTGA
CGCGTTGCGCGAGAAGATTGTGCACCGCCGCTTTACAGGCTTCGACGCCGCTTCGTTCTACCATCGACAC
CACCACGCTGGCACCCAGTTGATCGGCGCGAGATTTAATCGCCGCGACAATTTGCGACGGCGCGTGCAGG
GCCAGACTGGAGGTGGCAACGCCAATCAGCAACGACTGTTTGCCCGCCAGTTGTTGTGCCACGCGGTTGG
GAATGTAATTCAGCTCCGCCATCGCCGCTTCCACTTTTTCCCGCGTTTTCGCAGAAACGTGGCTGGCCTG
GTTCACCACGCGGGAAACGGTCTGATAAGAGACACCGGCATACTCTGCGACATCGTATAACGTTACTGGT
TTCACATTCACCACCCTGAATTGACTCTCTTCCGGGCGCTATCATGCCATACCGCGAAAGGTTTTGCGCC
ATTCGATGGTGTCCGGGATCTCGACGCTCTCCCTTATGCGACTCCTGCATTAGGAAGCAGCCCAGTAGTA
GGTTGAGGCCGTTGAGCACCGCCGCCGCAAGGAATGGTGCATGCAAGGAGATGGCGCCCAACAGTCCCCC
GGCCACGGGGCCTGCCACCATACCCACGCCGAAACAAGCGCTCATGAGCCCGAAGTGGCGAGCCCGATCT
TCCCCATCGGTGATGTCGGCGATATAGGCGCCAGCAACCGCACCTGTGGCGCCGGTGATGCCGGCCACGA
TGCGTCCGGCGTAGAGGATCGAGATCGATCTCGATCCCGCGAAA
Features (pLannotate 1.2.2; 28 found; start..end, strand, type, name):
      2..20      +  promoter       T7 promoter: promoter for bacteriophage T7 RNA polymerase
     21..45      +  protein_bind   lac operator: The lac repressor binds to the lac operator to inhibit transcription in E. coli. This inhibition can be relieved by adding lactose or isopropyl-β-D-thiogalactopyranoside (IPTG). lac repressor encoded by lacI
     60..82      +  RBS            RBS: efficient ribosome binding site from bacteriophage T7 gene 10 (Olins and Rangwala, 1989)
     99..116     +  CDS            7xHis (fragment): 6xHis affinity tag
    120..1217    +  CDS            MBP: maltose binding protein from E. coli; malE (mutated); This version of the gene does not encode a signal sequence, so MBP will remain in the cytosol.
   1237..1254    +  protein_bind   attB1 (fragment): mutant version of attB; core recombination site for the Gateway® BP reaction BP Clonase™
   1260..1276    +  CDS            TEV site (fragment): tobacco etch virus (TEV) protease recognition and cleavage site
   1278..1322    +  CDS            AviTag™: peptide tag that allows for enzymatic biotinylation
   1326..1889    +  CDS            K-Ras: human small GTPase proto-oncoprotein
   1894..1911    -  protein_bind   attB2 (fragment): mutant version of attB; core recombination site for the Gateway® BP reaction BP Clonase™
   2011..2028    +  CDS            9xHis (fragment): 9xHis affinity tag
   2075..2190    +  ncRNA          5S rRNA: Accession: RF00001 - 5S ribosomal RNA
   2194..2280    +  terminator     rrnB T1 terminator: Escherichia coli rrnB; transcription terminator T1 from the E. coli rrnB gene
   2372..2399    +  terminator     rrnB T2 terminator: transcription terminator T2 from the E. coli rrnB gene
   2418..2457    +  promoter       AmpR promoter (fragment): bla
   2467..2514    +  terminator     T7 terminator: transcription terminator for bacteriophage T7 RNA polymerase
   2551..3006    +  rep_origin     f1 ori (sequence partly withheld): f1 bacteriophage origin of replication; arrow indicates direction of (+) strand synthesis
   3121..3981    -  CDS            AmpR: β-lactamase; bla; confers resistance to ampicillin, carbenicillin, and related antibiotics
   3982..4074    -  promoter       AmpR promoter: bla
   4155..4743    +  rep_origin     ori: high-copy-number ColE1/pMB1/pBR322/pUC origin of replication
   4929..5068    -  misc_feature   bom: basis of mobility region from pBR322
   5170..5361    -  CDS            rop: Rop protein, which maintains plasmids at low copy number; rop
   5378..5758    +  CDS            YPB1_ECOLX: Protein predicted: Swiss-Prot protein existence level 4. From Escherichia coli.
   5820..5884    -  CDS            TcR (fragment): tetracycline efflux protein; tet; confers resistance to tetracycline
   5899..5920    -  protein_bind   CAP binding site: CAP binding activates transcription in the presence of cAMP. E. coli catabolite activator protein
   5933..7015    -  CDS            lacI: lac repressor; lacI; The lac repressor binds to the lac operator to inhibit transcription in E. coli. This inhibition can be relieved by adding lactose or isopropyl-β-D-thiogalactopyranoside (IPTG).
   7016..7093    -  promoter       lacI promoter: lacI
   7101..7380    -  CDS            TcR (fragment): tetracycline efflux protein; tet; confers resistance to tetracycline
