[The description below was written by a language model from this plasmid's Addgene catalogue record and pLannotate feature annotations shown in this document.]
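Description:
R701-X20-566 is a 7.4 kb bacterial expression plasmid built on the pDest-566 Gateway destination backbone for producing a tagged human KRAS4b G12C protein in E. coli. It is selected with ampicillin through the β-lactamase gene and replicates from a ColE1/pBR322-type origin. The backbone also retains the bom region and the rop gene, which fits the low-copy designation in the record. An f1 origin is present as well, and short tetracycline-resistance fragments appear to be nonfunctional remnants of the parental pBR322-type backbone.

Expression is driven by a T7 promoter placed next to a lac operator, followed by the phage T7 gene 10 ribosome binding site. A lacI gene carried on the plasmid supplies repressor, so transcription is IPTG-inducible in hosts that provide T7 RNA polymerase. The open reading frame begins with a His6 tag and a cytosolic maltose binding protein that lacks its signal sequence. It continues through the attB1 scar left by Gateway recombination into a TEV protease site, an AviTag and residues 2-188 of KRAS4b carrying the oncogenic G12C substitution, and the insert is closed by attB2. rrnB T1/T2 and T7 terminators lie downstream, and a further His-tag fragment annotated after attB2 is probably vector sequence outside the fusion.

In this arrangement, His6 allows metal-affinity capture and MBP generally improves solubility and yield. TEV cleavage should remove both, leaving Avi-tagged KRAS that can be enzymatically biotinylated at a single site, for example for immobilisation or streptavidin-based detection. The record gives the purpose only as E. coli protein expression, and the associated publication concerns producing KRAS4b for biophysical studies.
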