Addgene plasmid #159568: R701-X20-566: His6-MBP-tev-Avi-Hs.KRAS4b(2-188) G12C
Purpose: E. coli protein expression of His6-MBP-tev-Avi-Hs.KRAS4b(2-188) G12C
Depositing lab: Dominic Esposito. Depositing organization: National Cancer Institute (NCI). Publication: Farnesylated and methylated KRAS4b: high yield production of protein suitable for biophysical studies of prenylated protein-lipid interactions. Gillette WK, Esposito D, Abreu Blanco M, Alexander P, Bindu L, Bittner C, Chertov O, Frank PH, Grose C, Jones JE, Meng Z, Perkins S, Van Q, Ghirlando R, Fivash M, Nissley DV, McCormick F, Holderfield M, Stephen AG. Sci Rep. 2015 Nov 2;5:15916. doi: 10.1038/srep15916. PubMed 26522388.
Backbone
  Vector backbone: pDest-566
  Vector type: Bacterial Expression
Growth in bacteria
  Bacterial resistance: Ampicillin, 100 μg/mL
  Growth temperature: 37°C
  Growth strain: DH5alpha
  Copy number: Low Copy
Gene/Insert
  Gene/Insert name: His6-MBP-tev-Avi-Hs.KRAS4b(2-188) G12C
  Species: H. sapiens (human)
  Mutation: G12C
  Entrez Gene: KRAS (a.k.a. 'C-K-RAS, C-K-RAS, CFC2, K-RAS2A, K-RAS2B, K-RAS4A, K-RAS4B, K-Ras, K-Ras 2, KI-RAS, KRAS1, KRAS2, NS, NS3, OES, RALD, RASK2, c-Ki-ras, c-Ki-ras2)
  Tag / fusion protein: His6-MBP-tev-Avi (N terminal on insert)
  Cloning method: Gateway Cloning
Terms and licenses: Academic/Nonprofit Terms; Industry Terms: Not Available to Industry
How to cite: R701-X20-566: His6-MBP-tev-Avi-Hs.KRAS4b(2-188) G12C was a gift from Dominic Esposito (Addgene plasmid # 159568 ; http://n2t.net/addgene:159568 ; RRID:Addgene_159568)
